>Addgene plasmid #174188 | pFX-Tom20-ｍCherry | addgene full sequence | sequence record 354791 | Addgene NGS Result
TAGTTATTAATAGTAATCAATTACGGGGTCATTAGTTCATAGCCCATATATGGAGTTCCGCGTTACATAA
CTTACGGTAAATGGCCCGCCTGGCTGACCGCCCAACGACCCCCGCCCATTGACGTCAATAATGACGTATG
TTCCCATAGTAACGCCAATAGGGACTTTCCATTGACGTCAATGGGTGGAGTATTTACGGTAAACTGCCCA
CTTGGCAGTACATCAAGTGTATCATATGCCAAGTACGCCCCCTATTGACGTCAATGACGGTAAATGGCCC
GCCTGGCATTATGCCCAGTACATGACCTTATGGGACTTTCCTACTTGGCAGTACATCTACGTATTAGTCA
TCGCTATTACCATGGTGATGCGGTTTTGGCAGTACATCAATGGGCGTGGATAGCGGTTTGACTCACGGGG
ATTTCCAAGTCTCCACCCCATTGACGTCAATGGGAGTTTGTTTTGGCACCAAAATCAACGGGACTTTCCA
AAATGTCGTAACAACTCCGCCCCATTGACGCAAATGGGCGGTAGGCGTGTACGGTGGGAGGTCTATATAA
GCAGAGCTGGTTTAGTGAACCGTCAGATCCGCTAGCGCTACCGGTTCTAGAGCCATGCTCGAGCCCGCCA
TGGTGGGTCGGAACAGCGCCATCGCCGCCGGTGTATGCGGGGCCCTTTTCATTGGGTACTGCATCTACTT
CGACCGCAAAAGACGAAGTGACCCCAACTTCAAGAACAGGCTTCGAGAACGAAGAAAGAAACAGAAGCTT
GCCAAGGAGAGAGCTGGGCTTTCCAAGTTACCTGACCTTAAAGATGCTGAAGCTGTTCAGAAGTTCTTCC
TTGAAGAAATACAGCTTGGTGAAGAGTTACTAGCTCAAGGTGAATATGAGAAGGGCGTAGACCATCTGAC
AAATGCAATTGCTGTGTGTGGACAGCCACAGCAGTTACTGCAGGTCTTACAGCAAACTCTTCCACCACCA
GTGTTCCAGATGCTTCTGACTAAGCTCCCAACAATTAGTCAGAGAATTGTAAGTGCTCAGAGCTTGGCTG
AAGATGATGTGGAAGGCGGCCGCGGAGGATCCGGAGGAGAATTCACCATGGTGAGCAAGGGCGAGGAGGA
TAACATGGCCATCATCAAGGAGTTCATGCGCTTCAAGGTGCACATGGAGGGCTCCGTGAACGGCCACGAG
TTCGAGATCGAGGGCGAGGGCGAGGGCCGCCCCTACGAGGGCACCCAGACCGCCAAGCTGAAGGTGACCA
AGGGTGGCCCCCTGCCCTTCGCCTGGGACATCCTGTCCCCTCAGTTCATGTACGGCTCCAAGGCCTACGT
GAAGCACCCCGCCGACATCCCCGACTACTTGAAGCTGTCCTTCCCCGAGGGCTTCAAGTGGGAGCGCGTG
ATGAACTTCGAGGACGGCGGCGTGGTGACCGTGACCCAGGACTCCTCCCTGCAGGACGGCGAGTTCATCT
ACAAGGTGAAGCTGCGCGGCACCAACTTCCCCTCCGACGGCCCCGTAATGCAGAAGAAGACCATGGGCTG
GGAGGCCTCCTCCGAGCGGATGTACCCCGAGGACGGCGCCCTGAAGGGCGAGATCAAGCAGAGGCTGAAG
CTGAAGGACGGCGGCCACTACGACGCTGAGGTCAAGACCACCTACAAGGCCAAGAAGCCCGTGCAGCTGC
CCGGCGCCTACAACGTCAACATCAAGTTGGACATCACCTCCCACAACGAGGACTACACCATCGTGGAACA
GTACGAACGCGCCGAGGGCCGCCACTCCACCGGCGGCATGGACGAGCTGTACAAGGGAGGCTCCGGAGGA
AGATCTCTGACTGACTGAGATGCGCGGATGTCGAACGGCAGTTCGGCCGAATAGGCCGACAGCCGGCCGT
CGGCCGACGACACGGCCAGGGCCGGCGGGGATCCACCGGATCTAGATAACTGATCATAATCAGCCATACC
ACATTTGTAGAGGTTTTACTTGCTTTAAAAAACCTCCCACACCTCCCCCTGAACCTGAAACATAAAATGA
ATGCAATTGTTGTTGTTAACTTGTTTATTGCAGCTTATAATGGTTACAAATAAAGCAATAGCATCACAAA
TTTCACAAATAAAGCATTTTTTTCACTGCATTCTAGTTGTGGTTTGTCCAAACTCATCAATGTATCTTAA
GGCGTAAATTGTAAGCGTTAATATTTTGTTAAAATTCGCGTTAAATTTTTGTTAAATCAGCTCATTTTTT
AACCAATAGGCCGAAATCGGCAAAATCCCTTATAAATCAAAAGAATAGACCGAGATAGGGT
[37 nt withheld, positions 2302-2338]
AAAGAACGTGGACTCCAACGTCAAAGG
[49 nt withheld, positions 2366-2414]
T
[91 nt withheld, positions 2416-2506]
G
[124 nt withheld, positions 2508-2631]
CAGGTGGCACTTTTCGGGGAAATGTGCGCGGAACCCCTATTTGTTTATTTTTCTAAATACATTCAAATAT
GTATCCGCTCATGAGACAATAACCCTGATAAATGCTTCAATAATATTGAAAAAGGAAGAGTCCTGAGGCG
GAAAGAACCAGCTGTGGAATGTGTGTCAGTTAGGGTGTGGAAAGTCCCCAGGCTCCCCAGCAGGCAGAAG
TATGCAAAGCATGCATCTCAATTAGTCAGCAACCAGGTGTGGAAAGTCCCCAGGCTCCCCAGCAGGCAGA
AGTATGCAAAGCATGCATCTCAATTAGTCAGCAACCATAGTCCCGCCCCTAACTCCGCCCATCCCGCCCC
TAACTCCGCCCAGTTCCGCCCATTCTCCGCCCCATGGCTGACTAATTTTTTTTATTTATGCAGAGGCCGA
GGCCGCCTCGGCCTCTGAGCTATTCCAGAAGTAGTGAGGAGGCTTTTTTGGAGGCCTAGGCTTTTGCAAA
GATCGATCAAGAGACAGGATGAGGATCGTTTCGCATGATTGAACAAGATGGATTGCACGCAGGTTCTCCG
GCCGCTTGGGTGGAGAGGCTATTCGGCTATGACTGGGCACAACAGACAATCGGCTGCTCTGATGCCGCCG
TGTTCCGGCTGTCAGCGCAGGGGCGCCCGGTTCTTTTTGTCAAGACCGACCTGTCCGGTGCCCTGAATGA
ACTGCAAGACGAGGCAGCGCGGCTATCGTGGCTGGCCACGACGGGCGTTCCTTGCGCAGCTGTGCTCGAC
GTTGTCACTGAAGCGGGAAGGGACTGGCTGCTATTGGGCGAAGTGCCGGGGCAGGATCTCCTGTCATCTC
ACCTTGCTCCTGCCGAGAAAGTATCCATCATGGCTGATGCAATGCGGCGGCTGCATACGCTTGATCCGGC
TACCTGCCCATTCGACCACCAAGCGAAACATCGCATCGAGCGAGCACGTACTCGGATGGAAGCCGGTCTT
GTCGATCAGGATGATCTGGACGAAGAGCATCAGGGGCTCGCGCCAGCCGAACTGTTCGCCAGGCTCAAGG
CGAGCATGCCCGACGGCGAGGATCTCGTCGTGACCCATGGCGATGCCTGCTTGCCGAATATCATGGTGGA
AAATGGCCGCTTTTCTGGATTCATCGACTGTGGCCGGCTGGGTGTGGCGGACCGCTATCAGGACATAGCG
TTGGCTACCCGTGATATTGCTGAAGAGCTTGGCGGCGAATGGGCTGACCGCTTCCTCGTGCTTTACGGTA
TCGCCGCTCCCGATTCGCAGCGCATCGCCTTCTATCGCCTTCTTGACGAGTTCTTCTGAGCGGGACTCTG
GGGTTCGAAATGACCGACCAAGCGACGCCCAACCTGCCATCACGAGATTTCGATTCCACCGCCGCCTTCT
ATGAAAGGTTGGGCTTCGGAATCGTTTTCCGGGACGCCGGCTGGATGATCCTCCAGCGCGGGGATCTCAT
GCTGGAGTTCTTCGCCCACCCTAGGGGGAGGCTAACTGAAACACGGAAGGAGACAATACCGGAAGGAACC
CGCGCTATGACGGCAATAAAAAGACAGAATAAAACGCACGGTGTTGGGTCGTTTGTTCATAAACGCGGGG
TTCGGTCCCAGGGCTGGCACTCTGTCGATACCCCACCGAGACCCCATTGGGGCCAATACGCCCGCGTTTC
TTCCTTTTCCCCACCCCACCCCCCAAGTTCGGGTGAAGGCCCAGGGCTCGCAGCCAACGTCGGGGCGGCA
GGCCCTGCCATAGCCTCAGGTTACTCATATATACTTTAGATTGATTTAAAACTTCATTTTTAATTTAAAA
GGATCTAGGTGAAGATCCTTTTTGATAATCTCATGACCAAAATCCCTTAACGTGAGTTTTCGTTCCACTG
AGCGTCAGACCCCGTAGAAAAGATCAAAGGATCTTCTTGAGATCCTTTTTTTCTGCGCGTAATCTGCTGC
TTGCAAACAAAAAAACCACCGCTACCAGCGGTGGTTTGTTTGCCGGATCAAGAGCTACCAACTCTTTTTC
CGAAGGTAACTGGCTTCAGCAGAGCGCAGATACCAAATACTGTTCTTCTAGTGTAGCCGTAGTTAGGCCA
CCACTTCAAGAACTCTGTAGCACCGCCTACATACCTCGCTCTGCTAATCCTGTTACCAGTGGCTGCTGCC
AGTGGCGATAAGTCGTGTCTTACCGGGTTGGACTCAAGACGATAGTTACCGGATAAGGCGCAGCGGTCGG
GCTGAACGGGGGGTTCGTGCACACAGCCCAGCTTGGAGCGAACGACCTACACCGAACTGAGATACCTACA
GCGTGAGCTATGAGAAAGCGCCACGCTTCCCGAAGGGAGAAAGGCGGACAGGTATCCGGTAAGCGGCAGG
GTCGGAACAGGAGAGCGCACGAGGGAGCTTCCAGGGGGAAACGCCTGGTATCTTTATAGTCCTGTCGGGT
TTCGCCACCTCTGACTTGAGCGTCGATTTTTGTGATGCTCGTCAGGGGGGCGGAGCCTATGGAAAAACGC
CAGCAACGCGGCCTTTTTACGGTTCCTGGCCTTTTGCTGGCCTTTTGCTCACATGTTCTTTCCTGCGTTA
TCCCCTGATTCTGTGGATAACCGTATTACCGCCATGCAT
Features (pLannotate 1.2.2; 14 found; start..end, strand, type, name):
     61..364     +  enhancer       CMV enhancer: human cytomegalovirus immediate early enhancer
    365..568     +  promoter       CMV promoter: human cytomegalovirus (CMV) immediate early promoter
    630..1064    +  CDS            TOMM20: TOM20_HUMAN - Also known as KIAA0016. Experimental evidence at protein level: Swiss-Prot protein existence level 1. Central component of the receptor complex responsible for the recognition and translocation of cytosolically synthesized mitochondrial preproteins. Together with TOM22 functions as the transit peptide receptor at the surface of the mitochondrion outer membrane and facilitates the movement of preproteins into the TOM40 translocation pore (By similarity). Required for the translocation across the mitochondrial outer membrane of cytochrome P450 monooxygenases. From Homo sapiens (Hum
   1098..1805    +  CDS            mCherry: mCherry is a basic (constitutively fluorescent) red fluorescent protein published in 2004, derived from Discosoma sp.. It is reported to be a very rapidly-maturing monomer with low acid sensitivity.
   1941..2025    +  CDS            large T antigen (fragment): large T antigen from SV40 (simian virus 40)
   2048..2169    +  polyA_signal   SV40 poly(A) signal: SV40 polyadenylation signal
   2203..2631    -  rep_origin     f1 ori (sequence partly withheld): f1 bacteriophage origin of replication; arrow indicates direction of (+) strand synthesis
   2658..2762    +  promoter       AmpR promoter: bla
   2764..3121    +  promoter       SV40 promoter: SV40 enhancer and early promoter
   3156..3950    +  CDS            NeoR/KanR: aminoglycoside phosphotransferase from Tn5; aph(3')-II (or nptII); confers resistance to neomycin, kanamycin, and G418 (Geneticin®)
   3971..4123    +  CDS            ble (fragment): BLE_KLEPN - Experimental evidence at protein level: Swiss-Prot protein existence level 1. Binding protein with a strong affinity to the bleomycin family of antibiotics. Binds to CL990; an antimitotic-antibiotic compound. From Klebsiella pneumoniae.
   4182..4229    +  polyA_signal   HSV TK poly(A) signal: herpes simplex virus thymidine kinase polyadenylation signal (Cole and Stacy, 1985)
   4320..4336    -  polyA_signal   bGH poly(A) signal (fragment): bovine growth hormone polyadenylation signal
   4558..5146    +  rep_origin     ori: high-copy-number ColE1/pMB1/pBR322/pUC origin of replication
