[The description below was written by a language model from this plasmid's Addgene catalogue record and pLannotate feature annotations shown in this document.]
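Description:
pFX-Tom20-mCherry is a mammalian expression plasmid built on the pFX backbone that produces the red fluorescent protein mCherry directed to mitochondria. Transcription is driven by the human cytomegalovirus immediate-early enhancer and promoter and terminated by an SV40 polyadenylation signal. The open reading frame places human TOMM20 sequence at the N terminus, followed after a short linker region by mCherry. TOM20 is a receptor subunit of the translocase of the outer mitochondrial membrane, so the fusion should localise the fluorophore to mitochondria. The catalogue describes the N-terminal part as the TOM20 mitochondria-targeting sequence and gives an insert of about 800 bp and a total size of about 4.8 kb. The sequenced record, however, is 5,260 nt and its TOMM20 annotation spans roughly 435 bp, which suggests that more of the TOM20 coding region than a minimal targeting peptide is present. The catalogue sizes are therefore best treated as approximate.

The backbone has the layout typical of dual-selection fluorescent protein vectors. A single Tn5 aminoglycoside phosphotransferase gene (NeoR/KanR) sits downstream of tandem bacterial (bla-type) and SV40 early promoters and is followed by an HSV TK polyadenylation signal. It confers kanamycin resistance in E. coli and G418 resistance in transfected mammalian cells, which allows stable lines to be selected. A high-copy ColE1/pUC origin supports propagation in bacteria, and an f1 origin is also present. The short large T antigen, ble and bGH poly(A) annotations are fragments, most likely backbone remnants rather than functional elements. According to the record, the plasmid serves to express mitochondria-targeted mCherry in mammalian cells, and it comes from a study of how the folding behaviour of fluorescent proteins affects the mitochondrial localisation of fusion proteins.
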