Addgene plasmid #174188: pFX-Tom20-mCherry
Purpose: Express mCherry with mitochondria-targeting sequence in mammalian cells
Depositing lab: Yusuke Ohba. Publication: Folding Latency of Fluorescent Proteins Affects the Mitochondrial Localization of Fusion Proteins. Kashiwagi S, Fujioka Y, Satoh AO, Yoshida A, Fujioka M, Nepal P, Tsuzuki A, Aoki O, Paudel S, Sasajima H, Ohba Y. Cell Struct Funct. 2019 Dec 26;44(2):183-194. doi: 10.1247/csf.19028. Epub 2019 Nov 15. PubMed 31735740.
Backbone
  Vector backbone: pFX
  Backbone size w/o insert (bp): 4000
  Total vector size (bp): 4800
  Vector type: Mammalian Expression
  Selectable markers: Neomycin (select with G418)
Growth in bacteria
  Bacterial resistance: Kanamycin, 50 μg/mL
  Growth temperature: 37°C
  Growth strain: DH5alpha
  Copy number: High Copy
Gene/Insert
  Gene/Insert name: mCherry with mitchondria-targeting sequence
  Insert size (bp): 800
  Promoter: CMV
  Tag / fusion protein: the mitochondria-targeting sequence of TOM20 (N terminal on insert)
  Cloning method: Restriction Enzyme; 5′ cloning site XhoI (not destroyed); 3′ cloning site BglII (not destroyed)
  Sequencing primers: 5′ none; 3′ none
Terms and licenses: Academic/Nonprofit Terms; Industry Terms: Not Available to Industry
How to cite: pFX-Tom20-mCherry was a gift from Yusuke Ohba (Addgene plasmid # 174188 ; http://n2t.net/addgene:174188 ; RRID:Addgene_174188)
